>Addgene plasmid #27085 | pAB46 (CK2beta) | addgene full sequence | sequence record 133114 | Addgene NGS result
CAATGGTGCACTCTCAGTACAATCTGCTCTGATGCCGCATAGTTAAGCCAGTATACACTCCGCTATCGCT
ACGTGACTGGGTCATGGCTGCGCCCCGACACCCGCCAACACCCGCTGACGCGCCCTGACGGGCTTGTCTG
CTCCCGGCATCCGCTTACAGACAAGCTGTGACCGTCTCCGGGAGCTGCATGTGTCAGAGGTTTTCACCGT
CATCACCGAAACGCGCGAGGCAGCTGCGGTAAAGCTCATCAGCGTGGTCGTGAAGCGATTCACAGATGTC
TGCCTGTTCATCCGCGTCCAGCTCGTTGAGTTTCTCCAGAAGCGTTAATGTCTGGCTTCTGATAAAGCGG
GCCATGTTAAGGGCGGTTTTTTCCTGTTTGGTCACTGATGCCTCCGTGTAAGGGGGATTTCTGTTCATGG
GGGTAATGATACCGATGAAACGAGAGAGGATGCTCACGATACGGGTTACTGATGATGAACATGCCCGGTT
ACTGGAACGTTGTGAGGGTAAACAACTGGCGGTATGGATGCGGCGGGACCAGAGAAAAATCACTCAGGGT
CAATGCCAGCGCTTCGTTAATACAGATGTAGGTGTTCCACAGGGTAGCCAGCAGCATCCTGCGATGCAGA
TCCGGAACATAATGGTGCAGGGCGCTGACTTCCGCGTTTCCAGACTTTACGAAACACGGAAACCGAAGAC
CATTCATGTTGTTGCTCAGGTCGCAGACGTTTTGCAGCAGCAGTCGCTTCACGTTCGCTCGCGTATCGGT
GATTCATTCTGCTAACCAGTAAGGCAACCCCGCCAGCCTAGCCGGGTCCTCAACGACAGGAGCACGATCA
TGCGCACCCGTGGGGCCGCCATGCCGGCGATAATGGCCTGCTTCTCGCCGAAACGTTTGGTGGCGGGACC
AGTGACGAAGGCTTGAGCGAGGGCGTGCAAGATTCCGAATACCGCAAGCGACAGGCCGATCATCGTCGCG
CTCCAGCGAAAGCGGTCCTCGCCGAAAATGACCCAGAGCGCTGCCGGCACCTGTCCTACGAGTTGCATGA
TAAAGAAGACAGTCATAAGTGCGGCGACGATAGTCATGCCCCGCGCCCACCGGAAGGAGCTGACTGGGTT
GAAGGCTCTCAAGGGCATCGGTCGAGATCCCGGTGCCTAATGAGTGAGCTAACTTACATTAATTGCGTTG
CGCTCACTGCCCGCTTTCCAGTCGGGAAACCTGTCGTGCCAGCTGCATTAATGAATCGGCCAACGCGCGG
GGAGAGGCGGTTTGCGTATTGGGCGCCAGGGTGGTTTTTCTTTTCACCAGTGAGACGGGCAACAGCTGAT
TGCCCTTCACCGCCTGGCCCTGAGAGAGTTGCAGCAAGCGGTCCACGCTGGTTTGCCCCAGCAGGCGAAA
ATCCTGTTTGATGGTGGTTAACGGCGGGATATAACATGAGCTGTCTTCGGTATCGTCGTATCCCACTACC
GAGATATCCGCACCAACGCGCAGCCCGGACTCGGTAATGGCGCGCATTGCGCCCAGCGCCATCTGATCGT
TGGCAACCAGCATCGCAGTGGGAACGATGCCCTCATTCAGCATTTGCATGGTTTGTTGAAAACCGGACAT
GGCACTCCAGTCGCCTTCCCGTTCCGCTATCGGCTGAATTTGATTGCGAGTGAGATATTTATGCCAGCCA
GCCAGACGCAGACGCGCCGAGACAGAACTTAATGGGCCCGCTAACAGCGCGATTTGCTGGTGACCCAATG
CGACCAGATGCTCCACGCCCAGTCGCGTACCGTCTTCATGGGAGAAAATAATACTGTTGATGGGTGTCTG
GTCAGAGACATCAAGAAATAACGCCGGAACATTAGTGCAGGCAGCTTCCACAGCAATGGCATCCTGGTCA
TCCAGCGGATAGTTAATGATCAGCCCACTGACGCGTTGCGCGAGAAGATTGTGCACCGCCGCTTTACAGG
CTTCGACGCCGCTTCGTTCTACCATCGACACCACCACGCTGGCACCCAGTTGATCGGCGCGAGATTTAAT
CGCCGCGACAATTTGCGACGGCGCGTGCAGGGCCAGACTGGAGGTGGCAACGCCAATCAGCAACGACTGT
TTGCCCGCCAGTTGTTGTGCCACGCGGTTGGGAATGTAATTCAGCTCCGCCATCGCCGCTTCCACTTTTT
CCCGCGTTTTCGCAGAAACGTGGCTGGCCTGGTTCACCACGCGGGAAACGGTCTGATAAGAGACACCGGC
ATACTCTGCGACATCGTATAACGTTACTGGTTTCACATTCACCACCCTGAATTGACTCTCTTCCGGGCGC
TATCATGCCATACCGCGAAAGGTTTTGCGCCATTCGATGGTGTCCGGGATCTCGACGCTCTCCCTTATGC
GACTCCTGCATTAGGAAGCAGCCCAGTAGTAGGTTGAGGCCGTTGAGCACCGCCGCCGCAAGGAATGGTG
CATGCAAGGAGATGGCGCCCAACAGTCCCCCGGCCACGGGGCCTGCCACCATACCCACGCCGAAACAAGC
GCTCATGAGCCCGAAGTGGCGAGCCCGATCTTCCCCATCGGTGATGTCGGCGATATAGGCGCCAGCAACC
GCACCTGTGGCGCCGGTGATGCCGGCCACGATGCGTCCGGCGTAGAGGATCGAGATCTCGATCCCGCGAA
ATTAATACGACTCACTATAGGGGAATTGTGAGCGGATAACAATTCCCCTCTAGAAATAATTTTGTTTAAC
TTTAAGAAGGAGATATACCATGGGCAGCAGCCATCATCATCATCATCACAGCAGCGGCCTGGTGCCGCGC
GGCAGCCATATGGCTAGCATGACTGGTGGACAGCAAATGGGTCGCGGATCCGAATTCGAGCTCCGTCGAC
AAGCTTGCGGCCGCAGCAGCTCAGAGGAGGTGTCCTGGATTTCCTGGTTCTGTGGGCTCCGTGGCAATGA
ATTCTTCTGTGAAGTGGATGAAGACTACATCCAGGACAAATTTAATCTTACTGGACTCAATGAGCAGGTC
CCTCACTATCGACAAGCTCTAGACATGATCTTGGACCTGGAGCCTGATGAAGAACTGGAAGACAACCCCA
ACCAGAGTGACCTGATTGAGCAGGCAGCCGAGATGCTTTATGGATTGATCCACGCCCGCTACATCCTTAC
CAACCGTGGCATCGCCCAGATGTTGGAAAAGTACCAGCAAGGAGACTTTGGTTACTGTCCTCGTGTGTAC
TGTGAGAACCAGCCAATGCTTCCCATTGGCCTTTCAGACATCCCAGGTGAAGCCATGGTGAAGCTCTACT
GCCCCAAGTGCATGGATGTGTACACACCCAAGTCATCAAGACACCATCACACGGATGGCGCCTACTTCGG
CACTGGTTTCCCTCACATGCTCTTCATGGTGCATCCCGAGTACCGGCCCAAGAGACCTGCCAACCAGTTT
GTGCCCAGGCTCTACGGTTTCAAGATCCATCCGATGGCCTACCAGCTGCAGCTCCAAGCCGCCAGCAACT
TCAAGAGCCCAGTCAAGACGATTCGCTGATTCCCTCCCCCACCTGTCCTGCAGTCTGGATCCCCCGGGCT
GCAGGAATTCGATATCAAGCTTGGTACCGAGCTCGGATCCACTAGTAACGGCCGCCAGTGTGCTGGAATT
CTGCAGATATCCATCACACTGGCGGCCGCTCGAGCACCACCACCACCACCACTGAGATCCGGCTGCTAAC
AAAGCCCGAAAGGAAGCTGAGTTGGCTGCTGCCACCGCTGAGCAATAACTAGCATAACCCCTTGGGGCCT
CTAAACGGGTCTTGAGGGGTTTTTTGCTGAAAGGAGGAACTATATCCGGATTGGCGAATGGG
[124 nt withheld, positions 3843-3966]
C
[91 nt withheld, positions 3968-4058]
A
[49 nt withheld, positions 4060-4108]
CCTTTGACGTTGGAGTCCACGTTCTTT
[37 nt withheld, positions 4136-4172]
ACCCTATCTCGGTCTATTCTTTTGATTTATAAGGGATTTTGCCGATTTCGGCCTATTGGTTAAAAAATGA
GCTGATTTAACAAAAATTTAACGCGAATTTTAACAAAATATTAACGCTTACAATTTAGGTGGCACTTTTC
GGGGAAATGTGCGCGGAACCCCTATTTGTTTATTTTTCTAAATACATTCAAATATGTATCCGCTCATGAA
TTAATTCTTAGAAAAACTCATCGAGCATCAAATGAAACTGCAATTTATTCATATCAGGATTATCAATACC
ATATTTTTGAAAAAGCCGTTTCTGTAATGAAGGAGAAAACTCACCGAGGCAGTTCCATAGGATGGCAAGA
TCCTGGTATCGGTCTGCGATTCCGACTCGTCCAACATCAATACAACCTATTAATTTCCCCTCGTCAAAAA
TAAGGTTATCAAGTGAGAAATCACCATGAGTGACGACTGAATCCGGTGAGAATGGCAAAAGTTTATGCAT
TTCTTTCCAGACTTGTTCAACAGGCCAGCCATTACGCTCGTCATCAAAATCACTCGCATCAACCAAACCG
TTATTCATTCGTGATTGCGCCTGAGCGAGACGAAATACGCGATCGCTGTTAAAAGGACAATTACAAACAG
GAATCGAATGCAACCGGCGCAGGAACACTGCCAGCGCATCAACAATATTTTCACCTGAATCAGGATATTC
TTCTAATACCTGGAATGCTGTTTTCCCGGGGATCGCAGTGGTGAGTAACCATGCATCATCAGGAGTACGG
ATAAAATGCTTGATGGTCGGAAGAGGCATAAATTCCGTCAGCCAGTTTAGTCTGACCATCTCATCTGTAA
CATCATTGGCAACGCTACCTTTGCCATGTTTCAGAAACAACTCTGGCGCATCGGGCTTCCCATACAATCG
ATAGATTGTCGCACCTGATTGCCCGACATTATCGCGAGCCCATTTATACCCATATAAATCAGCATCCATG
TTGGAATTTAATCGCGGCCTAGAGCAAGACGTTTCCCGTTGAATATGGCTCATAACACCCCTTGTATTAC
TGTTTATGTAAGCAGACAGTTTTATTGTTCATGACCAAAATCCCTTAACGTGAGTTTTCGTTCCACTGAG
CGTCAGACCCCGTAGAAAAGATCAAAGGATCTTCTTGAGATCCTTTTTTTCTGCGCGTAATCTGCTGCTT
GCAAACAAAAAAACCACCGCTACCAGCGGTGGTTTGTTTGCCGGATCAAGAGCTACCAACTCTTTTTCCG
AAGGTAACTGGCTTCAGCAGAGCGCAGATACCAAATACTGTCCTTCTAGTGTAGCCGTAGTTAGGCCACC
ACTTCAAGAACTCTGTAGCACCGCCTACATACCTCGCTCTGCTAATCCTGTTACCAGTGGCTGCTGCCAG
TGGCGATAAGTCGTGTCTTACCGGGTTGGACTCAAGACGATAGTTACCGGATAAGGCGCAGCGGTCGGGC
TGAACGGGGGGTTCGTGCACACAGCCCAGCTTGGAGCGAACGACCTACACCGAACTGAGATACCTACAGC
GTGAGCTATGAGAAAGCGCCACGCTTCCCGAAGGGAGAAAGGCGGACAGGTATCCGGTAAGCGGCAGGGT
CGGAACAGGAGAGCGCACGAGGGAGCTTCCAGGGGGAAACGCCTGGTATCTTTATAGTCCTGTCGGGTTT
CGCCACCTCTGACTTGAGCGTCGATTTTTGTGATGCTCGTCAGGGGGGCGGAGCCTATGGAAAAACGCCA
GCAACGCGGCCTTTTTACGGTTCCTGGCCTTTTGCTGGCCTTTTGCTCACATGTTCTTTCCTGCGTTATC
CCCTGATTCTGTGGATAACCGTATTACCGCCTTTGAGTGAGCTGATACCGCTCGCCGCAGCCGAACGACC
GAGCGCAGCGAGTCAGTGAGCGAGGAAGCGGAAGAGCGCCTGATGCGGTATTTTCTCCTTACGCATCTGT
GCGGTATTTCACACCG
Features (pLannotate 1.2.2; 23 found; start..end, strand, type, name):
    194..385     -  CDS            rop: Rop protein, which maintains plasmids at low copy number; rop
    402..782     +  CDS            YPB1_ECOLX: Protein predicted: Swiss-Prot protein existence level 4. From Escherichia coli.
    854..1145    -  CDS            TcR (fragment): tetracycline efflux protein; tet; confers resistance to tetracycline
   1160..1181    -  protein_bind   CAP binding site: CAP binding activates transcription in the presence of cAMP. E. coli catabolite activator protein
   1194..2276    -  CDS            lacI: lac repressor; lacI; The lac repressor binds to the lac operator to inhibit transcription in E. coli. This inhibition can be relieved by adding lactose or isopropyl-β-D-thiogalactopyranoside (IPTG).
   2277..2354    -  promoter       lacI promoter: lacI
   2362..2641    -  CDS            TcR (fragment): tetracycline efflux protein; tet; confers resistance to tetracycline
   2663..2681    +  promoter       T7 promoter: promoter for bacteriophage T7 RNA polymerase
   2682..2706    +  protein_bind   lac operator: The lac repressor binds to the lac operator to inhibit transcription in E. coli. This inhibition can be relieved by adding lactose or isopropyl-β-D-thiogalactopyranoside (IPTG). lac repressor encoded by lacI
   2721..2743    +  RBS            RBS: efficient ribosome binding site from bacteriophage T7 gene 10 (Olins and Rangwala, 1989)
   2762..2778    +  CDS            capTEV™ (fragment): composite tag for in vivo biotinylation, TEV protease cleavage, and 6xHis tagging
   2789..2806    +  CDS            thrombin site: thrombin recognition and cleavage site
   2810..2842    +  CDS            T7 tag (gene 10 leader): leader peptide from bacteriophage T7 gene 10 promotes efficient translation in E. coli
   2885..3526    +  CDS            CSNK2B: CSK2B_BOVIN - Also known as CK2N. Experimental evidence at protein level: Swiss-Prot protein existence level 1. Regulatory subunit of casein kinase II/CK2. As part of the kinase complex regulates the basal catalytic activity of the alpha subunit a constitutively active serine/threonine-protein kinase that phosphorylates a large number of substrates containing acidic residues C-terminal to the phosphorylated serine or threonine (By similarity). Participates in Wnt signaling (By similarity). From Bos taurus (Bovine).
   3556..3592    +  misc_feature   MCS (fragment): pBluescript multiple cloning site
   3675..3692    +  CDS            9xHis (fragment): 9xHis affinity tag
   3702..3751    +  CDS            SET1 (fragment): solubility-enhancement tag derived from T7 phage gene 10B
   3759..3806    +  terminator     T7 terminator: transcription terminator for bacteriophage T7 RNA polymerase
   3843..4271    +  rep_origin     f1 ori (sequence partly withheld): f1 bacteriophage origin of replication; arrow indicates direction of (+) strand synthesis
   4324..4381    +  promoter       AmpR promoter (fragment): bla
   4390..5205    -  CDS            KanR: aminoglycoside phosphotransferase; aph(3')-Ia; confers resistance to kanamycin in bacteria or G418 (Geneticin®) in eukaryotes
   5327..5915    +  rep_origin     ori: high-copy-number ColE1/pMB1/pBR322/pUC origin of replication
   6101..92      -  misc_feature   bom (across the origin): basis of mobility region from pBR322
