[The description below was written by a language model from this plasmid's Addgene catalogue record and pLannotate feature annotations shown in this document.]
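Description:
pAB46 (CK2beta) is a bacterial expression plasmid built on the Novagen pET28a backbone and carrying the human CSNK2B coding sequence, which encodes the regulatory beta subunit of protein kinase CK2 (casein kinase II). The insert, catalogued at about 700 bp, was cloned between NotI and XhoI sites, both of which are retained. The sequenced plasmid is 6,148 nt. It replicates from a ColE1/pBR322-type origin accompanied by the rop gene and the bom mobility region, and it also carries an f1 phage origin. Selection is by kanamycin through the aph(3')-Ia gene. The catalogue lists the plasmid as high copy, although rop normally moderates copy number in pET vectors.

Expression is driven by a T7 promoter followed directly by a lac operator, and the plasmid carries its own lacI gene. Transcription therefore requires a host that supplies T7 RNA polymerase, and it is kept repressed until induced with IPTG. Downstream come the T7 gene 10 ribosome binding site and the backbone-encoded N-terminal leader: a His tag (which the annotation tool labels as a fragment of a composite tag), a thrombin cleavage site and the T7 tag, followed by CSNK2B. The tool matched the insert to the bovine CK2 beta protein entry, whereas the catalogue gives the species as human. A second His-coding stretch lies between the insert and the T7 terminator, but the record lists only the N-terminal tag as part of the fusion. The short tetracycline-resistance fragments, the SET1 fragment and the multiple-cloning-site fragment appear to be backbone remnants or annotation artefacts.

The design suits production and affinity purification of recombinant His-tagged CK2 beta in E. coli. This fits the associated publication, which covers strategies for identifying CK2 substrates and manipulating CK2 activity.
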