Addgene plasmid #27085: pAB46 (CK2beta)
Depositing lab: David Litchfield. Depositing organization: University of Western Ontario. Publication: Protein kinase CK2 is a constitutively active enzyme that promotes cell survival: strategies to identify CK2 substrates and manipulate its activity in mammalian cells. Turowec JP, Duncan JS, French AC, Gyenis L, St Denis NA, Vilk G, Litchfield DW.. Methods Enzymol. 2010;484:471-93. 10.1016/B978-0-12-381298-8.00023-X PubMed 21036246.
Backbone
  Vector backbone: pET28a
  Backbone manufacturer: Novagen
  Backbone size w/o insert (bp): 5369
  Vector type: Bacterial Expression
Growth in bacteria
  Bacterial resistance: Kanamycin, 50 μg/mL
  Growth temperature: 37°C
  Growth strain: DH5alpha
  Copy number: High Copy
Gene/Insert
  Gene/Insert name: CK2beta (alt names: CK2β; Casein Kinase II beta)
  Species: H. sapiens (human)
  Insert size (bp): 700
  Entrez Gene: CSNK2B (a.k.a. CK2B, CK2N, CSK2B, Ckb1, Ckb2, G5A, POBINDS)
  Promoter: T7
  Tag / fusion protein: His (N terminal on backbone)
  Cloning method: Restriction Enzyme; 5′ cloning site NotI (not destroyed); 3′ cloning site XhoI (not destroyed)
  Sequencing primers: 5′ T7; 3′ T7-term
Terms and licenses: Academic/Nonprofit Terms; Industry Terms: Not Available to Industry
How to cite: pAB46 (CK2beta) was a gift from David Litchfield (Addgene plasmid # 27085 ; http://n2t.net/addgene:27085 ; RRID:Addgene_27085)
