>Addgene plasmid #27085 | pAB46 (CK2beta) | addgene partial sequence | sequence record 38523 | T7
ATTTTGTTTAACTTTAAGAAGGAGATATACCATGGGCAGCAGCCATCATCATCATCATCACAGCAGCGGC
CTGGTGCCGCGCGGCAGCCATATGGCTAGCATGACTGGTGGACAGCAAATGGGTCGCGGATCCGAATTCG
AGCTCCGTCGACAAGCTTGCGGCCGCAGCAGCTCAGAGGAGGTGTCCTGGATTTCCTGGTTCTGTGGGCT
CCGTGGCAATGAATTCTTCTGTGAAGTGGATGAAGACTACATCCAGGACAAATTTAATCTTACTGGACTC
AATGAGCAGGTCCCTCACTATCGACAAGCTCTAGACATGATCTTGGACCTGGAGCCTGATGAAGAACTGG
AAGACAACCCCAACCAGAGTGACCTGATTGAGCAGGCAGCCGAGATGCTTTATGGATTGATCCACGCCCG
CTACATCCTTACCAACCGTGGCATCGCCCAGATGTTGGAAAAGTACCAGCAAGGAGACTTTGGTTACTGT
CCTCGTGTGTACTGTGAGAACCAGCCAATGCTTCCCATTGGCCTTTCAGACATCCCAGGTGAAGCCATGG
TGAAGCTCTACTGCCCCAAGTGCATGGATGTGTACACACCCAAGTCATCAAGACACCATCACACGGATGG
CGCCTACTTCGGCACTGGTTTCCCTCACATGCTCTTCATGGTGCATCCCGAGTACCGGCCCAAGAGACCT
GCCAACCAGTTTGTGCCCAGGCTCTACGGTTTCAAGATCCATCCGATGGCCTACCAGCTGCAGCTCCAAG
CCGCCAGCAACTTCAAGAGCCCAGTCAAGACGATTCGCTGATTCCCTCCCCCACCTGTCCTGCAGTCTGG
ATCCCCCGGGCTGCAGGAATTCGATATCAAGCTTGGTACCGAGCTCGATC
